>Addgene plasmid #132732 | pYZ_NAND4_L17_S24_S11_S19_S13 | addgene full sequence | sequence record 269562 | Addgene NGS Result
GGGCTCCTATCACTTTACTTGTTATAGTTATGAACAGAGGAGACATAACATGAACAAGCACACTAACTAC
AAATTCCTAACTTTCAATCCAGCATCAATCAATTCTACTTGTTATAGTTATGAACAGAGGAGACATAACA
TGAACAATCACATAAACCTAAGAACTAAGCCGACAATACTAACACTAATCAGATCTACTTGTTATAGTTA
TGAACAGAGGAGACATAACATGAACAAGCACCTAACAAGACTAATCAACTCAATATCGCAGATACAATCA
AATACAAATTGTTATAGTTATGAACAGAGGAGACATAACATGAACAATCACATACAAAGCAAACGAAACC
TGGCGGCAGCGCAAAAGATGCGTAAAGGAGAAGAACTTTTCACTGGAGTTGTCCCAATTCTTGTTGAATT
AGATGGTGATGTTAATGGGCACAAATTTTCTGTCAGTGGAGAGGGTGAAGGTGATGCAACATACGGAAAA
CTTACCCTTAAATTTATTTGCACTACTGGAAAACTACCTGTTCCGTGGCCAACACTTGTCACTACTTTCG
GTTATGGTGTTCAATGCTTTGCGAGATACCCAGATCACATGAAACAGCATGACTTTTTCAAGAGTGCCAT
GCCCGAAGGTTACGTACAGGAAAGAACTATATTTTTCAAAGATGACGGGAACTACAAGACACGTGCTGAA
GTCAAGTTTGAAGGTGATACCCTTGTTAATAGAATCGAGTTAAAAGGTATTGATTTTAAAGAAGATGGAA
ACATTCTTGGACACAAATTGGAATACAACTATAACTCACACAATGTATACATCATGGCAGACAAACAAAA
GAATGGAATCAAAGTTAACTTCAAAATTAGACACAACATTGAAGATGGAAGCGTTCAACTAGCAGACCAT
TATCAACAAAATACTCCGATTGGCGATGGCCCTGTCCTTTTACCAGACAACCATTACCTGTCCACACAAT
CTGCCCTTTCGAAAGATCCCAACGAAAAGAGAGACCACATGGTCCTTCTTGAGTTTGTAACCGCTGCTGG
GATTACACATGGCATGGATGAACTATACAAAAGGCCTGCAGCAAACGACGAAAACTACGCTGCATCAGTT
TAATAAGATAAACCAGAGCGGCACGGCAAGCAGAGTATACGAGATTCGGTAGCCACCGCTGAGCAATAAC
TAGCATAACCCCTTGGGGCCTCTAAACGGGTCTTGAGGGGTTTTTTGCTGAAACCTCAGGCATTTGAGAA
GCACACGGTCACACTGCTTCCGGTAGTCAATAAACCGGTAAACCAGCAATAGACATAAGCGGCTATTTAA
CGACCCTGCCCTGAACCGACGACAAGCTGACGACCGGGTCTCCGCAAGTGGCACTTTTCGGGGAAATGTG
CGCGGAACCCCTATTTGTTTATTTTTCTAAATACATTCAAATATGTATCCGCTCATGAATTAATTCTTAG
AAAAACTCATCGAGCATCAAATGAAACTGCAATTTATTCATATCAGGATTATCAATACCATATTTTTGAA
AAAGCCGTTTCTGTAATGAAGGAGAAAACTCACCGAGGCAGTTCCATAGGATGGCAAGATCCTGGTATCG
GTCTGCGATTCCGACTCGTCCAACATCAATACAACCTATTAATTTCCCCTCGTCAAAAATAAGGTTATCA
AGTGAGAAATCACCATGAGTGACGACTGAATCCGGTGAGAATGGCAAAAGTTTATGCATTTCTTTCCAGA
CTTGTTCAACAGGCCAGCCATTACGCTCGTCATCAAAATCACTCGCATCAACCAAACCGTTATTCATTCG
TGATTGCGCCTGAGCGAGACGAAATACGCGGTCGCTGTTAAAAGGACAATTACAAACAGGAATCGAATGC
AACCGGCGCAGGAACACTGCCAGCGCATCAACAATATTTTCACCTGAATCAGGATATTCTTCTAATACCT
GGAATGCTGTTTTCCCGGGGATCGCAGTGGTGAGTAACCATGCATCATCAGGAGTACGGATAAAATGCTT
GATGGTCGGAAGAGGCATAAATTCCGTCAGCCAGTTTAGTCTGACCATCTCATCTGTAACATCATTGGCA
ACGCTACCTTTGCCATGTTTCAGAAACAACTCTGGCGCATCGGGCTTCCCATACAATCGATAGATTGTCG
CACCTGATTGCCCGACATTATCGCGAGCCCATTTATACCCATATAAATCAGCATCCATGTTGGAATTTAA
TCGCGGCCTAGAGCAAGACGTTTCCCGTTGAATATGGCTCATACTCTTCCTTTTTCAATATTATTGAAGC
ATTTATCAGGGTTATTGTCTCATGAGCGGATACATATTTGAATGTATTTAGAAAAATAAACAAATAGGCA
TGCTAGCGCAGAAACGTCCTAGAAGATGCCAGGAGGATACTTAGCAGAGAGACAATAAGGCCGGAGCGAA
GCCGTTTTTCCATAGGCTCCGCCCCCCTGACGAACATCACGAAATCTGACGCTCAAATCAGTGGTGGCGA
AACCCGACAGGACTATAAAGATACCAGGCGTTTCCCCCTGATGGCTCCCTCTTGCGCTCTCCTGTTCCCG
TCCTGCGGCGTCCGTGTTGTGGTGGAGGCTTTACCCAAATCACCACGTCCCGTTCCGTGTAGACAGTTCG
CTCCAAGCTGGGCTGTGTGCAAGAACCCCCCGTTCAGCCCGACTGCTGCGCCTTATCCGGTAACTATCAT
CTTGAGTCCAACCCGGAAAGACACGACAAAACGCCACTGGCAGCAGCCATTGGTAACTGAGAATTAGTGG
ATTTAGATATCGAGAGTCTTGAAGTGGTGGCCTAACAGAGGCTACACTGAAAGGACAGTATTTGGTATCT
GCGCTCCACTAAAGCCAGTTACCAGGTTAAGCAGTTCCCCAACTGACTTAACCTTCGATCAAACCGCCTC
CCCAGGCGGTTTTTTCGTTTACAGAGCAGGAGATTACGACGATCGTAAAAGGATCTCAAGAAGATCCTTT
ACGGATTCCCGACACCATCACTCTAGATTTCAGTGCAATTTATCTCTTCAAATGTAGCACCTGAAGTCAG
CCCCATACGATATAAGTTGTAATTCTCATGTTAGTCATGCCCCGCGCCCACCGGAAGGAGCTGACTGGGT
TGAAGGCTCTCAAGGGCATCGGTCGAGATCCCGGTGCCTAATGAGTGAGCTAACTTACATTAATTGCGTT
GCGCTCACTGCCCGCTTTCCAGTCGGGAAACCTGTCGTGCCAGCTGCATTAATGAATCGGCCAACGCGCG
GGGAGAGGCGGTTTGCGTATTGGGCGCCAGGGTGGTTTTTCTTTTCACCAGTGAGACGGGCAACAGCTGA
TTGCCCTTCACCGCCTGGCCCTGAGAGAGTTGCAGCAAGCGGTCCACGCTGGTTTGCCCCAGCAGGCGAA
AATCCTGTTTGATGGTGGTTAACGGCGGGATATAACATGAGCTGTCTTCGGTATCGTCGTATCCCACTAC
CGAGATGTCCGCACCAACGCGCAGCCCGGACTCGGTAATGGCGCGCATTGCGCCCAGCGCCATCTGATCG
TTGGCAACCAGCATCGCAGTGGGAACGATGCCCTCATTCAGCATTTGCATGGTTTGTTGAAAACCGGACA
TGGCACTCCAGTCGCCTTCCCGTTCCGCTATCGGCTGAATTTGATTGCGAGTGAGATATTTATGCCAGCC
AGCCAGACGCAGACGCGCCGAGACAGAACTTAATGGGCCCGCTAACAGCGCGATTTGCTGGTGACCCAAT
GCGACCAGATGCTCCACGCCCAGTCGCGTACCGTCTTCATGGGAGAAAATAATACTGTTGATGGGTGTCT
GGTCAGAGACATCAAGAAATAACGCCGGAACATTAGTGCAGGCAGCTTCCACAGCAATGGCATCCTGGTC
ATCCAGCGGATAGTTAATGATCAGCCCACTGACGCGTTGCGCGAGAAGATTGTGCACCGCCGCTTTACAG
GCTTCGACGCCGCTTCGTTCTACCATCGACACCACCACGCTGGCACCCAGTTGATCGGCGCGAGATTTAA
TCGCCGCGACAATTTGCGACGGCGCGTGCAGGGCCAGACTGGAGGTGGCAACGCCAATCAGCAACGACTG
TTTGCCCGCCAGTTGTTGTGCCACGCGGTTGGGAATGTAATTCAGCTCCGCCATCGCCGCTTCCACTTTT
TCCCGCGTTTTCGCAGAAACGTGGCTGGCCTGGTTCACCACGCGGGAAACGGTCTGATAAGAGACACCGG
CATACTCTGCGACATCGTATAACGTTACTGGTTTCACATTCACCACCCTGAATTGACTCTCTTCCGGGCG
CTATCATGCCATACCGCGAAAGGTTTTGCGCCATTCGATGGTGTCCGGGATCTCGACGCTCTCCCTTATG
GCCGGGTTTAGAAATCTGAAGCTCTAGAGAGCGCTAATACGACTCACTATA
Features (pLannotate 1.2.2; 12 found; start..end, strand, type, name):
    368..1081    +  CDS            hfriFP: hfriFP is a fluorescent protein published in 2013, derived from Herbaspirillum frisingense.
   1091..1111    +  CDS            ssrA tag (LVA) (fragment): C-terminal peptide that mediates degradation in bacteria through the ClpXP and ClpAP proteases (McGinness et al., 2006) mutant LVA variant that confers accelerated degradation under some conditions (Andersen et al., 1998)
   1190..1237    +  terminator     T7 terminator: transcription terminator for bacteriophage T7 RNA polymerase
   1401..1458    +  promoter       AmpR promoter (fragment): bla
   1467..2282    -  CDS            KanR: aminoglycoside phosphotransferase; aph(3')-Ia; confers resistance to kanamycin in bacteria or G418 (Geneticin®) in eukaryotes
   2283..2374    -  promoter       AmpR promoter: bla
   2392..3027    -  rep_origin     ColA ori: Plasmids containing the ColA origin of replication can be propagated in E. coli cells that contain additional plasmids with compatible origins.
   3112..3176    -  CDS            TcR (fragment): tetracycline efflux protein; tet; confers resistance to tetracycline
   3191..3212    -  protein_bind   CAP binding site: CAP binding activates transcription in the presence of cAMP. E. coli catabolite activator protein
   3225..4307    -  CDS            lacI: lac repressor; lacI; The lac repressor binds to the lac operator to inhibit transcription in E. coli. This inhibition can be relieved by adding lactose or isopropyl-β-D-thiogalactopyranoside (IPTG).
   4308..4385    -  promoter       lacI promoter: lacI
   4445..2       +  promoter       T7 promoter (across the origin): promoter for bacteriophage T7 RNA polymerase
