[The description below was written by a language model from this plasmid's Addgene catalogue record and pLannotate feature annotations shown in this document.]
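Description:
pYZ_NAND4_L17_S24_S11_S19_S13 is a bacterial expression plasmid built on the pCOLAduet backbone, carrying a synthetic RNA-based logic gate for use in E. coli. It replicates from the ColA origin, which is compatible with other common origin classes and so allows the gate plasmid to be co-maintained with separate plasmids. Selection is by kanamycin through an aph(3')-Ia resistance gene. The backbone also carries lacI under its own promoter. The full sequenced record is 4,461 nt, consistent with the stated backbone and a roughly 1.2 kb insert introduced by Gibson assembly.

The payload is a single T7-driven transcription unit, with a T7 promoter spanning the sequence origin and a T7 terminator at the far end, so expression requires a host that supplies T7 RNA polymerase. The region of a few hundred nucleotides between the promoter and the reporter coding sequence is not annotated and presumably holds the gate RNA. According to the record, this is a 4-input NAND gate composed of three-way junction (3WJ) translational repressor modules that bind trigger RNAs with indices 24, 11, 19 and 13. Downstream is the output gene, which the depositor states is GFPmut3b fused to an ASV degradation tag. The automated annotation labels this open reading frame as a different fluorescent protein and the tag as an LVA ssrA fragment, but these appear to be nearest-match calls and the depositor description should take precedence. The ssrA-type tag directs proteolytic turnover, so fluorescence follows current translation. In NAND logic, GFP signal would be expected to stay on unless all four cognate triggers are present. The construct serves to demonstrate de novo-designed translation-repressing riboregulators for multi-input cellular computation.
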