Addgene plasmid #132732: pYZ_NAND4_L17_S24_S11_S19_S13
Purpose: T7 RNAP-driven expression of a 4-input NAND gate RNA with a GFP-ASV reporter that binds to 3WJ repressor trigger indices 24, 11, 19, and 13
Depositing lab: Alexander Green & Peng Yin. Depositing organization: Arizona State University. Publication: De novo-designed translation-repressing riboregulators for multi-input cellular logic. Kim J, Zhou Y, Carlson PD, Teichmann M, Chaudhary S, Simmel FC, Silver PA, Collins JJ, Lucks JB, Yin P, Green AA. Nat Chem Biol. 2019 Dec;15(12):1173-1182. doi: 10.1038/s41589-019-0388-1. Epub 2019 Nov 4. PubMed 31686032.
Backbone
  Vector backbone: pCOLAduet
  Backbone size w/o insert (bp): 3224
  Vector type: Bacterial Expression
Growth in bacteria
  Bacterial resistance: Kanamycin, 50 μg/mL
  Growth temperature: 37°C
  Growth strain: DH5alpha
  Copy number: High Copy
Gene/Insert
  Gene/Insert name: 3WJ_NAND4_L17_S24_S11_S19_S13
  Species: Synthetic
  Insert size (bp): 1237
  Cloning method: Gibson Cloning
  Sequencing primers: 5′ CGTTACTGGTTTCACATTCACCACCC
Terms and licenses: Academic/Nonprofit Terms; Industry Terms: Not Available to Industry
Depositor comments: The output gene is GFPmut3b with an ASV degradation tag. Please visit https://www.biorxiv.org/content/10.1101/501783v1 for bioRxiv preprint.
How to cite: pYZ_NAND4_L17_S24_S11_S19_S13 was a gift from Alexander Green & Peng Yin (Addgene plasmid # 132732 ; http://n2t.net/addgene:132732 ; RRID:Addgene_132732)
