>Addgene plasmid #132732 | pYZ_NAND4_L17_S24_S11_S19_S13 | depositor partial sequence | sequence record 255217 | 4-input NAND logic gate switch
GGGCTCCTATCACTTTACTTGTTATAGTTATGAACAGAGGAGACATAACATGAACAAGCACACTAACTAC
AAATTCCTAACTTTCAATCCAGCATCAATCAATTCTACTTGTTATAGTTATGAACAGAGGAGACATAACA
TGAACAATCACATAAACCTAAGAACTAAGCCGACAATACTAACACTAATCAGATCTACTTGTTATAGTTA
TGAACAGAGGAGACATAACATGAACAAGCACCTAACAAGACTAATCAACTCAATATCGCAGATACAATCA
AATACAAATTGTTATAGTTATGAACAGAGGAGACATAACATGAACAATCACATACAAAGCAAACGAAACC
TGGCGGCAGCGCAAAAG
