>Addgene plasmid #132732 | pYZ_NAND4_L17_S24_S11_S19_S13 | depositor partial sequence | sequence record 255218 | GFPmut3b-ASV-T7_terminator
ATGCGTAAAGGAGAAGAACTTTTCACTGGAGTTGTCCCAATTCTTGTTGAATTAGATGGTGATGTTAATG
GGCACAAATTTTCTGTCAGTGGAGAGGGTGAAGGTGATGCAACATACGGAAAACTTACCCTTAAATTTAT
TTGCACTACTGGAAAACTACCTGTTCCGTGGCCAACACTTGTCACTACTTTCGGTTATGGTGTTCAATGC
TTTGCGAGATACCCAGATCACATGAAACAGCATGACTTTTTCAAGAGTGCCATGCCCGAAGGTTACGTAC
AGGAAAGAACTATATTTTTCAAAGATGACGGGAACTACAAGACACGTGCTGAAGTCAAGTTTGAAGGTGA
TACCCTTGTTAATAGAATCGAGTTAAAAGGTATTGATTTTAAAGAAGATGGAAACATTCTTGGACACAAA
TTGGAATACAACTATAACTCACACAATGTATACATCATGGCAGACAAACAAAAGAATGGAATCAAAGTTA
ACTTCAAAATTAGACACAACATTGAAGATGGAAGCGTTCAACTAGCAGACCATTATCAACAAAATACTCC
GATTGGCGATGGCCCTGTCCTTTTACCAGACAACCATTACCTGTCCACACAATCTGCCCTTTCGAAAGAT
CCCAACGAAAAGAGAGACCACATGGTCCTTCTTGAGTTTGTAACCGCTGCTGGGATTACACATGGCATGG
ATGAACTATACAAAAGGCCTGCAGCAAACGACGAAAACTACGCTGCATCAGTTTAATAAGATAAACCAGA
GCGGCACGGCAAGCAGAGTATACGAGATTCGGTAGCCACCGCTGAGCAATAACTAGCATAACCCCTTGGG
GCCTCTAAACGGGTCTTGAGGGGTTTTTTG
